Addgene plasmid #177809: pEFS-ccdB-12X MS2_mPGK-Puro
Purpose: (Empty Backbone) Assembly backbone for tagging RNA transcript with a 12X tandem MS2 stemloop at the 3'
Depositing lab: Sven Eyckerman. Depositing organization: Vlaams Instituut voor Biotechnologie (VIB, vzw). Publication: Orthogonal proteomics methods to unravel the HOTAIR interactome. Delhaye L, De Bruycker E, Volders PJ, Fijalkowska D, De Sutter D, Degroeve S, Martens L, Mestdagh P, Eyckerman S. Sci Rep. 2022 Jan 27;12(1):1513. doi: 10.1038/s41598-022-05405-6. PubMed 35087108.
Backbone
  Vector backbone: pUC19
  Backbone size (bp): 2686
  Vector type: Mammalian Expression
  Promoter: EFS
  Selectable markers: Puromycin
  Tag / fusion protein: 12X MS2 stem loops (C terminal on insert)
Growth in bacteria
  Bacterial resistance: Chloramphenicol and Ampicillin, 25 & 100 μg/mL
  Growth temperature: 37°C
  Growth strain: ccdB Survival
  Copy number: High Copy
Gene/Insert
  Cloning method: Restriction Enzyme
  Sequencing primers: 5′ TAAGTTGGGTAACGCCAGGG; 3′ GCTCGTATGTTGTGTGGAAT
Terms and licenses: Academic/Nonprofit Terms; Industry Terms: Not Available to Industry
Depositor comments: This plasmid was designed to tag transcripts of insert at the 3' with an 12X MS2 stem loop tag. Insertion of the transcript of interst is performed by BsaI cloning. 5' BsaI generates ACAG overhang (BsaI recognition site 2659-2664) 3' BsaI generates CCCG overhang (BsaI recognition site 4086-4091) These BsaI sites are lost upon insertion of the transcript of interest.
How to cite: pEFS-ccdB-12X MS2_mPGK-Puro was a gift from Sven Eyckerman (Addgene plasmid # 177809 ; http://n2t.net/addgene:177809 ; RRID:Addgene_177809)
