[The description below was written by a language model from this plasmid's Addgene catalogue record and pLannotate feature annotations shown in this document.]
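Description:
pEFS-ccdB-12X MS2_mPGK-Puro is an empty mammalian expression backbone built on pUC19, designed so that any transcript cloned into it is tagged at its 3' end with twelve tandem MS2 stem loops. It replicates in E. coli from the high-copy pUC/ColE1 origin and carries an ampicillin resistance gene in the backbone. A stuffer cassette holding the ccdB toxin gene, a ccdA fragment and a chloramphenicol acetyltransferase gene adds chloramphenicol resistance. Because ccdB is lethal to ordinary strains, the unmodified plasmid is maintained in a ccdB-tolerant host.

The expression unit consists of the EFS promoter (annotated as the human EF-1α core promoter), the ccdB/CmR stuffer, the array of twelve MS2 stem loops and a bovine growth hormone polyadenylation signal. The stuffer is flanked by two BsaI sites that generate distinct four-base overhangs. A transcript of interest is inserted directionally by BsaI cloning, which displaces the stuffer and destroys the BsaI sites, so ccdB provides counterselection against uncut parental plasmid. The resulting RNA is transcribed with the MS2 hairpins downstream, which bind the bacteriophage MS2 coat protein and so allow capture or labelling of the RNA through coat-protein fusions. A separate cassette with the mouse PGK promoter, puromycin N-acetyltransferase and an SV40 poly(A) signal allows puromycin selection of transfected mammalian cells. Residual lac, SP6 and T7 promoter elements and a lacZα fragment are also annotated around the cassettes.

The associated publication concerns proteomic mapping of the interactome of the long noncoding RNA HOTAIR, consistent with use for identifying RNA-binding partners. The depositor sequence and the repository's sequencing result show the same feature order, differing slightly in length and start position.
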