Features (pLannotate 1.2.2; 36 found; start..end, strand, type, name):
    152..187     -  CDS            rop (fragment): Rop protein, which maintains plasmids at low copy number; rop
    282..386     +  promoter       AmpR promoter: bla
    387..1247    +  CDS            AmpR: β-lactamase; bla; confers resistance to ampicillin, carbenicillin, and related antibiotics
   1418..2006    +  rep_origin     ori: high-copy-number ColE1/pMB1/pBR322/pUC origin of replication
   2189..2281    +  CDS            lacI (fragment): lac repressor; lacI; The lac repressor binds to the lac operator to inhibit transcription in E. coli. This inhibition can be relieved by adding lactose or isopropyl-β-D-thiogalactopyranoside (IPTG).
   2294..2315    +  protein_bind   CAP binding site: CAP binding activates transcription in the presence of cAMP. E. coli catabolite activator protein
   2330..2360    +  promoter       lac promoter: promoter for the E. coli lac operon
   2368..2384    +  protein_bind   lac operator: The lac repressor binds to the lac operator to inhibit transcription in E. coli. This inhibition can be relieved by adding lactose or isopropyl-β-D-thiogalactopyranoside (IPTG). lac repressor encoded by lacI
   2398..2416    +  promoter       SP6 promoter: promoter for bacteriophage SP6 RNA polymerase
   2446..2657    +  promoter       EF-1α core promoter: core promoter for human elongation factor EF-1α
   2674..2976    -  CDS            ccdB: CCDB_ECOLI - Also known as G, letB, letD. Experimental evidence at protein level: Swiss-Prot protein existence level 1. Toxic component of a type II toxin-antitoxin (TA) system, functioning in plasmid maintainence. Responsible for the post- segregational killing (PSK) of plasmid-free cells, also referred to as a plasmid addiction system. Half-life of over 2 hours. Cell killing by CcdB is accompanied by filamentation, defects in chromosome and plasmid segregation, defects in cell division, formation of anucleate cells, decreased DNA synthesis and plasmid loss. Interferes with the activity of DN
   2981..3139    -  CDS            ccdA (fragment): CCDA_ECO57 - Also known as H, letA. Experimental evidence at protein level: Swiss-Prot protein existence level 1. Antitoxin component of a type II toxin-antitoxin (TA) system which inhibits the post-segregational killing (PSK) of plasmid-free cells, also referred to as a plasmid addiction system. Binds to and blocks the activity of CcdB; will also remove bound CcdB protein from the CcdB-GyrA complex by forming a CcdA-CcdB complex, a process termed rejuvenation. Functions as a transcriptional corepressor for the ccdAB operon, repression also requires CcdB (By similarity). From Escherichia coli
   3318..3977    -  CDS            CmR: chloramphenicol acetyltransferase; cat; confers resistance to chloramphenicol
   3978..4006    -  promoter       cat promoter (fragment): promoter of the E. coli cat gene encoding chloramphenicol acetyltransferase
   4031..4061    -  promoter       lac UV5 promoter: E. coli lac promoter with an "up" mutation
   4138..4156    +  misc_RNA       MS2 stem loop: stem loop that binds the bacteriophage MS2 coat protein
   4177..4195    +  misc_RNA       MS2 stem loop: stem loop that binds the bacteriophage MS2 coat protein
   4247..4265    +  misc_RNA       MS2 stem loop: stem loop that binds the bacteriophage MS2 coat protein
   4286..4304    +  misc_RNA       MS2 stem loop: stem loop that binds the bacteriophage MS2 coat protein
   4356..4374    +  misc_RNA       MS2 stem loop: stem loop that binds the bacteriophage MS2 coat protein
   4395..4413    +  misc_RNA       MS2 stem loop: stem loop that binds the bacteriophage MS2 coat protein
   4465..4483    +  misc_RNA       MS2 stem loop: stem loop that binds the bacteriophage MS2 coat protein
   4504..4522    +  misc_RNA       MS2 stem loop: stem loop that binds the bacteriophage MS2 coat protein
   4574..4592    +  misc_RNA       MS2 stem loop: stem loop that binds the bacteriophage MS2 coat protein
   4613..4631    +  misc_RNA       MS2 stem loop: stem loop that binds the bacteriophage MS2 coat protein
   4683..4701    +  misc_RNA       MS2 stem loop: stem loop that binds the bacteriophage MS2 coat protein
   4722..4740    +  misc_RNA       MS2 stem loop: stem loop that binds the bacteriophage MS2 coat protein
   4814..5038    +  polyA_signal   bGH poly(A) signal: bovine growth hormone polyadenylation signal
   5049..5067    -  promoter       T7 promoter: promoter for bacteriophage T7 RNA polymerase
   5069..5221    +  CDS            lacZα (fragment): LacZα fragment of β-galactosidase; lacZ fragment
   5227..5280    -  misc_feature   bom (fragment): basis of mobility region from pBR322
   5288..5634    +  promoter       PGK promoter (fragment): mouse phosphoglycerate kinase 1 promoter
   5627..5740    +  promoter       PGK promoter (fragment): mouse phosphoglycerate kinase 1 promoter
   5755..6354    +  CDS            PuroR (fragment): puromycin N-acetyltransferase; pac from Streptomyces; confers resistance to puromycin
   6361..6491    +  polyA_signal   SV40 poly(A) signal: SV40 polyadenylation signal
   6496..50      -  misc_feature   bom (fragment) (across the origin): basis of mobility region from pBR322
>Addgene plasmid #177809 | pEFS-ccdB-12X MS2_mPGK-Puro | depositor full sequence | sequence record 345021 | pEFS-ccdB-12X MS2_mPGK-Puro sequence 6497 bps
TATGGTGCACTCTCAGTACAATCTGCTCTGATGCCGCATAGTTAAGCCAGCCCCGACACCCGCCAACACC
CGCTGACGCGCCCTGACGGGCTTGTCTGCTCCCGGCATCCGCTTACAGACAAGCTGTGACCGTCTCCGGG
AGCTGCATGTGTCAGAGGTTTTCACCGTCATCACCGAAACGCGCGAGACGAAAGGGCCTCGTGATACGCC
TATTTTTATAGGTTAATGTCATGATAATAATGGTTTCTTAGACGTCAGGTGGCACTTTTCGGGGAAATGT
GCGCGGAACCCCTATTTGTTTATTTTTCTAAATACATTCAAATATGTATCCGCTCATGAGACAATAACCC
TGATAAATGCTTCAATAATATTGAAAAAGGAAGAGTATGAGTATTCAACATTTCCGTGTCGCCCTTATTC
CCTTTTTTGCGGCATTTTGCCTTCCTGTTTTTGCTCACCCAGAAACGCTGGTGAAAGTAAAAGATGCTGA
AGATCAGTTGGGTGCACGAGTGGGTTACATCGAACTGGATCTCAACAGCGGTAAGATCCTTGAGAGTTTT
CGCCCCGAAGAACGTTTTCCAATGATGAGCACTTTTAAAGTTCTGCTATGTGGCGCGGTATTATCCCGTA
TTGACGCCGGGCAAGAGCAACTCGGTCGCCGCATACACTATTCTCAGAATGACTTGGTTGAGTACTCACC
AGTCACAGAAAAGCATCTTACGGATGGCATGACAGTAAGAGAATTATGCAGTGCTGCCATAACCATGAGT
GATAACACTGCGGCCAACTTACTTCTGACAACGATCGGAGGACCGAAGGAGCTAACCGCTTTTTTGCACA
ACATGGGGGATCATGTAACTCGCCTTGATCGTTGGGAACCGGAGCTGAATGAAGCCATACCAAACGACGA
GCGTGACACCACGATGCCTGTAGCAATGGCAACAACGTTGCGCAAACTATTAACTGGCGAACTACTTACT
CTAGCTTCCCGGCAACAATTAATAGACTGGATGGAGGCGGATAAAGTTGCAGGACCACTTCTGCGCTCGG
CCCTTCCGGCTGGCTGGTTTATTGCTGATAAATCTGGAGCCGGTGAGCGTGGCTCTCGAGGTATCATTGC
AGCACTGGGGCCAGATGGTAAGCCCTCCCGTATCGTAGTTATCTACACGACGGGGAGTCAGGCAACTATG
GATGAACGAAATAGACAGATCGCTGAGATAGGTGCCTCACTGATTAAGCATTGGTAACTGTCAGACCAAG
TTTACTCATATATACTTTAGATTGATTTAAAACTTCATTTTTAATTTAAAAGGATCTAGGTGAAGATCCT
TTTTGATAATCTCATGACCAAAATCCCTTAACGTGAGTTTTCGTTCCACTGAGCGTCAGACCCCGTAGAA
AAGATCAAAGGATCTTCTTGAGATCCTTTTTTTCTGCGCGTAATCTGCTGCTTGCAAACAAAAAAACCAC
CGCTACCAGCGGTGGTTTGTTTGCCGGATCAAGAGCTACCAACTCTTTTTCCGAAGGTAACTGGCTTCAG
CAGAGCGCAGATACCAAATACTGTTCTTCTAGTGTAGCCGTAGTTAGGCCACCACTTCAAGAACTCTGTA
GCACCGCCTACATACCTCGCTCTGCTAATCCTGTTACCAGTGGCTGCTGCCAGTGGCGATAAGTCGTGTC
TTACCGGGTTGGACTCAAGACGATAGTTACCGGATAAGGCGCAGCGGTCGGGCTGAACGGGGGGTTCGTG
CACACAGCCCAGCTTGGAGCGAACGACCTACACCGAACTGAGATACCTACAGCGTGAGCTATGAGAAAGC
GCCACGCTTCCCGAAGGGAGAAAGGCGGACAGGTATCCGGTAAGCGGCAGGGTCGGAACAGGAGAGCGCA
CGAGGGAGCTTCCAGGGGGAAACGCCTGGTATCTTTATAGTCCTGTCGGGTTTCGCCACCTCTGACTTGA
GCGTCGATTTTTGTGATGCTCGTCAGGGGGGCGGAGCCTATGGAAAAACGCCAGCAACGCGGCCTTTTTA
CGGTTCCTGGCCTTTTGCTGGCCTTTTGCTCACATGTTCTTTCCTGCGTTATCCCCTGATTCTGTGGATA
ACCGTATTACCGCCTTTGAGTGAGCTGATACCGCTCGCCGCAGCCGAACGACCGAGCGCAGCGAGTCAGT
GAGCGAGGAAGCGGAAGAGCGCCCAATACGCAAACCGCCTCTCCCCGCGCGTTGGCCGATTCATTAATGC
AGCTGGCACGACAGGTTTCCCGACTGGAAAGCGGGCAGTGAGCGCAACGCAATTAATGTGAGTTAGCTCA
CTCATTAGGCACCCCAGGCTTTACACTTTATGCTTCCGGCTCGTATGTTGTGTGGAATTGTGAGCGGATA
ACAATTTCACACGAGCTATTTAGGTGACACTATAGAAGTGAAGCTTGGCTCCGGTGCCCGTCAGTGGGCA
GAGCGCACATCGCCCACAGTCCCCGAGAAGTTGGGGGGAGGGGTCGGCAATTGATCCGGTGCCTAGAGAA
GGTGGCGCGGGGTAAACTGGGAAAGTGATGTCGTGTACTGGCTCCGCCTTTTTCCCGAGGGTGGGGGAGA
ACCGTATATAAGTGCAGTAGTCGCCGTGAACGTTCTTTTTCGCAACGGGTTTGCCGCCAGAACACAGGGA
GACCGTCGACTTATATTCCCCAGAACATCAGGTTAATGGCGTTTTTGATGTCATTTTCGCGGTGGCTGAG
ATCAGCCACTTCTTCCCCGATAACGGAGACTGGCACACTGGCCATATCGGTGGTCATCATGCGCCAGCTT
TCATCCCCGATATGCACCACCGGGTAAAGTTCACGGGAGACTTTATCTGACAGCAGACGTGCACTGGCCA
GGGGGATCACCATCCGTCGCCCGGGCGTGTCAATAATATCACTCTGTACATCCACAAACAGACGATAACG
GCTCTCTCTTTTATAGGTGTAAACCTTAAACTGCATTTCACCAGTCCCTGTTCTCGTCAGCAAAAGAGCC
GTTCATTTCAATAAACCGGGCGACCTCAGCCATCCCTTCCTGATTTTCCGCTTTCCAGCGTTCGGCACGC
AGACGACGGGCTTCATTCTGCATGGTTGTGCTTACCAGACCGGAGATATTGACATCATATATGCCTTGAG
CAACTGATAGCTGTCGCTGTCAACTGTCACTGTAATACGCTGCTTCATAGCACACCTCTTTTTGACATAC
TTCGGGTATACATATCAGTATATATTCTTATACCGCAAAAATCAGCGCGCAAATACGCATACTGTTATCT
GGCTTTTAGTAAGCCGGATCCACGCGTTTACGCCCCGCCCTGCCACTCATCGCAGTACTGTTGTAATTCA
TTAAGCATTCTGCCGACATGGAAGCCATCACAGACGGCATGATGAACCTGAATCGCCAGCGGCATCAGCA
CCTTGTCGCCTTGCGTATAATATTTGCCCATGGTGAAAACGGGGGCGAAGAAGTTGTCCATATTGGCCAC
GTTTAAATCAAAACTGGTGAAACTCACCCAGGGATTGGCTGAGACGAAAAACATATTCTCAATAAACCCT
TTAGGGAAATAGGCCAGGTTTTCACCGTAACACGCCACATCTTGCGAATATATGTGTAGAAACTGCCGGA
AATCGTCGTGGTATTCACTCCAGAGCGATGAAAACGTTTCAGTTTGCTCATGGAAAACGGTGTAACAAGG
GTGAACACTATCCCATATCACCAGCTCACCGTCTTTCATTGCCATACGGAATTCCGGATGAGCATTCATC
AGGCGGGCAAGAATGTGAATAAAGGCCGGATAAAACTTGTGCTTATTTTTCTTTACGGTCTTTAAAAAGG
CCGTAATATCCAGCTGAACGGTCTGGTTATAGGTACATTGAGCAACTGACTGAAATGCCTCAAAATGTTC
TTTACGATGCCATTGGGATATATCAACGGTGGTATATCCAGTGATTTTTTTCTCCATTTTAGCTTCCTTA
GCTCCTGAAAATCTCGCCGGATCCTAACTCAAAATCCACACATTATACGAGCCGGAAGCATAAAGTGTAA
AGCCTGGGGTGCCTAATGCGGCCGCGGTCTCACCCGGGCCCTATATATGGATCCTAAGGTACCTAATTGC
CTAGAAAACATGAGGATCACCCATGTCTGCAGGTCGACTCTAGAAAACATGAGGATCACCCATGTCTGCA
GTATTCCCGGGTTCATTAGATCCTAAGGTACCTAATTGCCTAGAAAACATGAGGATCACCCATGTCTGCA
GGTCGACTCTAGAAAACATGAGGATCACCCATGTCTGCAGTATTCCCGGGTTCATTAGATCCTAAGGTAC
CTAATTGCCTAGAAAACATGAGGATCACCCATGTCTGCAGGTCGACTCCAGAAAACATGAGGATCACCCA
TGTCTGCAGTATTCCCGGGTTCATTAGATCCTAAGGTACCTAATTGCCTAGAAAACATGAGGATCACCCA
TGTCTGCAGGTCGACTCTAGAAAACATGAGGATCACCCATGTCTGCAGTATTCCCGGGTTCATTAGATCC
TAAGGTACCTAATTGCCTAGAAAACATGAGGATCACCCATGTCTGCAGGTCGACTCTAGAAAACATGAGG
ATCACCCATGTCTGCAGTATTCCCGGGTTCATTAGATCCTAAGGTACCTAATTGCCTAGAAAACATGAGG
ATCACCCATGTCTGCAGGTCGACTCCAGAAAACATGAGGATCACCCATGTCTGCAGTATTCCCGGGTTCA
TTAGATGGCCGCATAATCTAGAGGGCCCGTTTAAACCCGCTGATCAGCCTCGACTGTGCCTTCTAGTTGC
CAGCCATCTGTTGTTTGCCCCTCCCCCGTGCCTTCCTTGACCCTGGAAGGTGCCACTCCCACTGTCCTTT
CCTAATAAAATGAGGAAATTGCATCGCATTGTCTGAGTAGGTGTCATTCTATTCTGGGGGGTGGGGTGGG
GCAGGACAGCAAGGGGGAGGATTGGGAAGACAATAGCAGGCATGCTGGGGATGCGGTGGGCTCTATGGGA
ATTCTCGCCCTATAGTGAGTCGTATTACCTGGCCGTCGTTTTACAACGTCGTGACTGGGAAAACCCTGGC
GTTACCCAACTTAATCGCCTTGCAGCACATCCCCCTTTCGCCAGCTGGCGTAATAGCGAAGAGGCCCGCA
CCGATCGCCCTTCCCAACAGTTGCGCAGCCTGAATGGCGAATGGCGCCTGATGCGGTATTTTCTCCTTAC
GCATCTGTGCGGTATTTCACACCGCATATGTTCTACCGGGTAGGGGAGGCGCTTTTCCCAAGGCAGTCTG
GAGCATGCGCTTTAGCAGCCCCGCTGGGCACTTGGCGCTACACAAGTGGCCTCTGGCCTCGCACACATTC
CACATCCACCGGTAGGCGCCAACCGGCTCCGTTCTTTGGTGGCCCCTTCGCGCCACCTTCTACTCCTCCC
CTAGTCAGGAAGTTCCCCCCCGCCCCGCAGCTCGCGTCGTGCAGGACGTGACAAATGGAAGTAGCACGTC
TCACTAGTCTCGTGCAGATGGACAGCACCGCTGAGCAATGGAAGCGGGTAGGCCTTTGGGGCAGCGGCCA
ATAGCAGCTTTGCTCCTTCGCTTTCTGGGCTCAGGGGCGGGGCGGGCGCCCGAAGGTCCTCCGGAGGCCC
GGCATTCTGCACGCTTCAAAAGCGCACGTCTGCCGCGCTGTTCTCCTCTTCCTCATCTCCGGGCCTTTCG
ACCTAACAGCCACCATGACCGAGTACAAGCCCACGGTGCGCCTCGCCACCCGCGACGACGTCCCCAGGGC
CGTACGCACCCTCGCCGCCGCGTTCGCCGACTACCCCGCCACGCGCCACACCGTCGATCCGGACCGCCAC
ATCGAGCGGGTCACCGAGCTGCAAGAACTCTTCCTCACGCGCGTCGGGCTCGACATCGGCAAGGTGTGGG
TCGCGGACGACGGCGCCGCGGTGGCGGTCTGGACCACGCCGGAGAGCGTCGAAGCGGGGGCGGTGTTCGC
CGAGATCGGCCCGCGCATGGCCGAGTTGAGCGGTTCCCGGCTGGCCGCGCAGCAACAGATGGAAGGCCTC
CTGGCGCCGCACCGGCCCAAGGAGCCCGCGTGGTTCCTGGCCACCGTCGGCGTCTCGCCCGACCACCAGG
GCAAGGGTCTGGGCAGCGCCGTCGTGCTCCCCGGAGTGGAGGCGGCCGAGCGCGCCGGGGTGCCCGCCTT
CCTGGACACCTCCGCGCCCCGCAACCTCCCCTTCTACGAGCGGCTCGGCTTCACCGTCACCGCCGACGTC
GAGGTGCCCGAAGGACCGCGCACCTGGTGCATGACCCGCAAGCCCGGTGCCTGAGGCTCCACTTGTTTAT
TGCAGCTTATAATGGTTACAAATAAAGCAATAGCATCACAAATTTCACAAATAAAGCATTTTTTTCACTG
CATTCTAGTTGTGGTTTGTCCAAACTCATCAATGTATCTTATCATGTCTGGCTCTCA
