Features (pLannotate 1.2.2; 37 found; start..end, strand, type, name):
     37..696     -  CDS            CmR: chloramphenicol acetyltransferase; cat; confers resistance to chloramphenicol
    697..726     -  promoter       cat promoter (fragment): promoter of the E. coli cat gene encoding chloramphenicol acetyltransferase
    750..780     -  promoter       lac UV5 promoter: E. coli lac promoter with an "up" mutation
    857..875     +  misc_RNA       MS2 stem loop: stem loop that binds the bacteriophage MS2 coat protein
    896..914     +  misc_RNA       MS2 stem loop: stem loop that binds the bacteriophage MS2 coat protein
    966..984     +  misc_RNA       MS2 stem loop: stem loop that binds the bacteriophage MS2 coat protein
   1005..1023    +  misc_RNA       MS2 stem loop: stem loop that binds the bacteriophage MS2 coat protein
   1075..1093    +  misc_RNA       MS2 stem loop: stem loop that binds the bacteriophage MS2 coat protein
   1114..1132    +  misc_RNA       MS2 stem loop: stem loop that binds the bacteriophage MS2 coat protein
   1184..1202    +  misc_RNA       MS2 stem loop: stem loop that binds the bacteriophage MS2 coat protein
   1223..1241    +  misc_RNA       MS2 stem loop: stem loop that binds the bacteriophage MS2 coat protein
   1293..1311    +  misc_RNA       MS2 stem loop: stem loop that binds the bacteriophage MS2 coat protein
   1332..1350    +  misc_RNA       MS2 stem loop: stem loop that binds the bacteriophage MS2 coat protein
   1402..1420    +  misc_RNA       MS2 stem loop: stem loop that binds the bacteriophage MS2 coat protein
   1441..1459    +  misc_RNA       MS2 stem loop: stem loop that binds the bacteriophage MS2 coat protein
   1554..1778    +  polyA_signal   bGH poly(A) signal: bovine growth hormone polyadenylation signal
   1789..1807    -  promoter       T7 promoter: promoter for bacteriophage T7 RNA polymerase
   1809..1961    +  CDS            lacZα (fragment): LacZα fragment of β-galactosidase; lacZ fragment
   1967..2020    -  misc_feature   bom (fragment): basis of mobility region from pBR322
   2028..2374    +  promoter       PGK promoter (fragment): mouse phosphoglycerate kinase 1 promoter
   2367..2480    +  promoter       PGK promoter (fragment): mouse phosphoglycerate kinase 1 promoter
   2495..3094    +  CDS            PuroR (fragment): puromycin N-acetyltransferase; pac from Streptomyces; confers resistance to puromycin
   3101..3231    +  polyA_signal   SV40 poly(A) signal: SV40 polyadenylation signal
   3236..3287    -  misc_feature   bom (fragment): basis of mobility region from pBR322
   3389..3424    -  CDS            rop (fragment): Rop protein, which maintains plasmids at low copy number; rop
   3519..3623    +  promoter       AmpR promoter: bla
   3624..4484    +  CDS            AmpR: β-lactamase; bla; confers resistance to ampicillin, carbenicillin, and related antibiotics
   4655..5243    +  rep_origin     ori: high-copy-number ColE1/pMB1/pBR322/pUC origin of replication
   5426..5518    +  CDS            lacI (fragment): lac repressor; lacI; The lac repressor binds to the lac operator to inhibit transcription in E. coli. This inhibition can be relieved by adding lactose or isopropyl-β-D-thiogalactopyranoside (IPTG).
   5531..5552    +  protein_bind   CAP binding site: CAP binding activates transcription in the presence of cAMP. E. coli catabolite activator protein
   5567..5597    +  promoter       lac promoter: promoter for the E. coli lac operon
   5605..5621    +  protein_bind   lac operator: The lac repressor binds to the lac operator to inhibit transcription in E. coli. This inhibition can be relieved by adding lactose or isopropyl-β-D-thiogalactopyranoside (IPTG). lac repressor encoded by lacI
   5635..5653    +  promoter       SP6 promoter: promoter for bacteriophage SP6 RNA polymerase
   5683..5894    +  promoter       EF-1α core promoter: core promoter for human elongation factor EF-1α
   5911..6213    -  CDS            ccdB: CCDB_ECOLI - Also known as G, letB, letD. Experimental evidence at protein level: Swiss-Prot protein existence level 1. Toxic component of a type II toxin-antitoxin (TA) system, functioning in plasmid maintainence. Responsible for the post- segregational killing (PSK) of plasmid-free cells, also referred to as a plasmid addiction system. Half-life of over 2 hours. Cell killing by CcdB is accompanied by filamentation, defects in chromosome and plasmid segregation, defects in cell division, formation of anucleate cells, decreased DNA synthesis and plasmid loss. Interferes with the activity of DN
   6218..6376    -  CDS            ccdA (fragment): CCDA_ECO57 - Also known as H, letA. Experimental evidence at protein level: Swiss-Prot protein existence level 1. Antitoxin component of a type II toxin-antitoxin (TA) system which inhibits the post-segregational killing (PSK) of plasmid-free cells, also referred to as a plasmid addiction system. Binds to and blocks the activity of CcdB; will also remove bound CcdB protein from the CcdB-GyrA complex by forming a CcdA-CcdB complex, a process termed rejuvenation. Functions as a transcriptional corepressor for the ccdAB operon, repression also requires CcdB (By similarity). From Escherichia coli
   6467..6518    -  intron         PDK intron (fragment): pdk; modified pyruvate orthophosphate dikinase intron from Flaveria trinervia 3.0
>Addgene plasmid #177809 | pEFS-ccdB-12X MS2_mPGK-Puro | addgene full sequence | sequence record 347865 | Addgene NGS Result
CTGTTATCTGGCTTTTAGTAAGCCGGATCCACGCGTTTACGCCCCGCCCTGCCACTCATCGCAGTACTGT
TGTAATTCATTAAGCATTCTGCCGACATGGAAGCCATCACAAACGGCATGATGAACCTGAATCGCCAGCG
GCATCAGCACCTTGTCGCCTTGCGTATAATATTTGCCCATGGTGAAAACGGGGGCGAAGAAGTTGTCCAT
ATTGGCCACGTTTAAATCAAAACTGGTGAAACTCACCCAGGGATTGGCTGAGACGAAAAACATATTCTCA
ATAAACCCTTTAGGGAAATAGGCCAGGTTTTCACCGTAACACGCCACATCTTGCGAATATATGTGTAGAA
ACTGCCGGAAATCGTCGTGGTATTCACTCCAGAGCGATGAAAACGTTTCAGTTTGCTCATGGAAAACGGT
GTAACAAGGGTGAACACTATCCCATATCACCAGCTCACCGTCTTTCATTGCCATACGGAATTCCGGATGA
GCATTCATCAGGCGGGCAAGAATGTGAATAAAGGCCGGATAAAACTTGTGCTTATTTTTCTTTACGGTCT
TTAAAAAGGCCGTAATATCCAGCTGAACGGTCTGGTTATAGGTACATTGAGCAACTGACTGAAATGCCTC
AAAATGTTCTTTACGATGCCATTGGGATATATCAACGGTGGTATATCCAGTGATTTTTTTCTCCATTTTA
GCTTCCTTAGCTCCTGAAAATCTCGACGGATCCTAACTCAAAATCCACACATTATACGAGCCGGAAGCAT
AAAGTGTAAAGCCTGGGGTGCCTAATGCGGCCGCGGTCTCACCCGGGCCCTATATATGGATCCTAAGGTA
CCTAATTGCCTAGAAAACATGAGGATCACCCATGTCTGCAGGTCGACTCTAGAAAACATGAGGATCACCC
ATGTCTGCAGTATTCCCGGGTTCATTAGATCCTAAGGTACCTAATTGCCTAGAAAACATGAGGATCACCC
ATGTCTGCAGGTCGACTCTAGAAAACATGAGGATCACCCATGTCTGCAGTATTCCCGGGTTCATTAGATC
CTAAGGTACCTAATTGCCTAGAAAACATGAGGATCACCCATGTCTGCAGGTCGACTCCAGAAAACATGAG
GATCACCCATGTCTGCAGTATTCCCGGGTTCATTAGATCCTAAGGTACCTAATTGCCTAGAAAACATGAG
GATCACCCATGTCTGCAGGTCGACTCTAGAAAACATGAGGATCACCCATGTCTGCAGTATTCCCGGGTTC
ATTAGATCCTAAGGTACCTAATTGCCTAGAAAACATGAGGATCACCCATGTCTGCAGGTCGACTCTAGAA
AACATGAGGATCACCCATGTCTGCAGTATTCCCGGGTTCATTAGATCCTAAGGTACCTAATTGCCTAGAA
AACATGAGGATCACCCATGTCTGCAGGTCGACTCCAGAAAACATGAGGATCACCCATGTCTGCAGTATTC
CCGGGTTCATTAGATCTGCGCGCGATCGATATCAGCGGCCGCATAATCTAGAGGGCCCGTTTAAACCCGC
TGATCAGCCTCGACTGTGCCTTCTAGTTGCCAGCCATCTGTTGTTTGCCCCTCCCCCGTGCCTTCCTTGA
CCCTGGAAGGTGCCACTCCCACTGTCCTTTCCTAATAAAATGAGGAAATTGCATCGCATTGTCTGAGTAG
GTGTCATTCTATTCTGGGGGGTGGGGTGGGGCAGGACAGCAAGGGGGAGGATTGGGAAGACAATAGCAGG
CATGCTGGGGATGCGGTGGGCTCTATGGGAATTCTCGCCCTATAGTGAGTCGTATTACCTGGCCGTCGTT
TTACAACGTCGTGACTGGGAAAACCCTGGCGTTACCCAACTTAATCGCCTTGCAGCACATCCCCCTTTCG
CCAGCTGGCGTAATAGCGAAGAGGCCCGCACCGATCGCCCTTCCCAACAGTTGCGCAGCCTGAATGGCGA
ATGGCGCCTGATGCGGTATTTTCTCCTTACGCATCTGTGCGGTATTTCACACCGCATATGTTCTACCGGG
TAGGGGAGGCGCTTTTCCCAAGGCAGTCTGGAGCATGCGCTTTAGCAGCCCCGCTGGGCACTTGGCGCTA
CACAAGTGGCCTCTGGCCTCGCACACATTCCACATCCACCGGTAGGCGCCAACCGGCTCCGTTCTTTGGT
GGCCCCTTCGCGCCACCTTCTACTCCTCCCCTAGTCAGGAAGTTCCCCCCCGCCCCGCAGCTCGCGTCGT
GCAGGACGTGACAAATGGAAGTAGCACGTCTCACTAGTCTCGTGCAGATGGACAGCACCGCTGAGCAATG
GAAGCGGGTAGGCCTTTGGGGCAGCGGCCAATAGCAGCTTTGCTCCTTCGCTTTCTGGGCTCAGGGGCGG
GGCGGGCGCCCGAAGGTCCTCCGGAGGCCCGGCATTCTGCACGCTTCAAAAGCGCACGTCTGCCGCGCTG
TTCTCCTCTTCCTCATCTCCGGGCCTTTCGACCTAACAGCCACCATGACCGAGTACAAGCCCACGGTGCG
CCTCGCCACCCGCGACGACGTCCCCAGGGCCGTACGCACCCTCGCCGCCGCGTTCGCCGACTACCCCGCC
ACGCGCCACACCGTCGATCCGGACCGCCACATCGAGCGGGTCACCGAGCTGCAAGAACTCTTCCTCACGC
GCGTCGGGCTCGACATCGGCAAGGTGTGGGTCGCGGACGACGGCGCCGCGGTGGCGGTCTGGACCACGCC
GGAGAGCGTCGAAGCGGGGGCGGTGTTCGCCGAGATCGGCCCGCGCATGGCCGAGTTGAGCGGTTCCCGG
CTGGCCGCGCAGCAACAGATGGAAGGCCTCCTGGCGCCGCACCGGCCCAAGGAGCCCGCGTGGTTCCTGG
CCACCGTCGGCGTCTCGCCCGACCACCAGGGCAAGGGTCTGGGCAGCGCCGTCGTGCTCCCCGGAGTGGA
GGCGGCCGAGCGCGCCGGGGTGCCCGCCTTCCTGGAAACCTCCGCGCCCCGCAACCTCCCCTTCTACGAG
CGGCTCGGCTTCACCGTCACCGCCGACGTCGAGGTGCCCGAAGGACCGCGCACCTGGTGCATGACCCGCA
AGCCCGGTGCCTGAGGCTCCACTTGTTTATTGCAGCTTATAATGGTTACAAATAAAGCAATAGCATCACA
AATTTCACAAATAAAGCATTTTTTTCACTGCATTCTAGTTGTGGTTTGTCCAAACTCATCAATGTATCTT
ATCATGTCTGGCTCTCATATGGTGCACTCTCAGTACAATCTGCTCTGATGCCGCATAGTTAAGCCAGCCC
CGACACCCGCCAACACCCGCTGACGCGCCCTGACGGGCTTGTCTGCTCCCGGCATCCGCTTACAGACAAG
CTGTGACCGTCTCCGGGAGCTGCATGTGTCAGAGGTTTTCACCGTCATCACCGAAACGCGCGAGACGAAA
GGGCCTCGTGATACGCCTATTTTTATAGGTTAATGTCATGATAATAATGGTTTCTTAGACGTCAGGTGGC
ACTTTTCGGGGAAATGTGCGCGGAACCCCTATTTGTTTATTTTTCTAAATACATTCAAATATGTATCCGC
TCATGAGACAATAACCCTGATAAATGCTTCAATAATATTGAAAAAGGAAGAGTATGAGTATTCAACATTT
CCGTGTCGCCCTTATTCCCTTTTTTGCGGCATTTTGCCTTCCTGTTTTTGCTCACCCAGAAACGCTGGTG
AAAGTAAAAGATGCTGAAGATCAGTTGGGTGCACGAGTGGGTTACATCGAACTGGATCTCAACAGCGGTA
AGATCCTTGAGAGTTTTCGCCCCGAAGAACGTTTTCCAATGATGAGCACTTTTAAAGTTCTGCTATGTGG
CGCGGTATTATCCCGTATTGACGCCGGGCAAGAGCAACTCGGTCGCCGCATACACTATTCTCAGAATGAC
TTGGTTGAGTACTCACCAGTCACAGAAAAGCATCTTACGGATGGCATGACAGTAAGAGAATTATGCAGTG
CTGCCATAACCATGAGTGATAACACTGCGGCCAACTTACTTCTGACAACGATCGGAGGACCGAAGGAGCT
AACCGCTTTTTTGCACAACATGGGGGATCATGTAACTCGCCTTGATCGTTGGGAACCGGAGCTGAATGAA
GCCATACCAAACGACGAGCGTGACACCACGATGCCTGTAGCAATGGCAACAACGTTGCGCAAACTATTAA
CTGGCGAACTACTTACTCTAGCTTCCCGGCAACAATTAATAGACTGGATGGAGGCGGATAAAGTTGCAGG
ACCACTTCTGCGCTCGGCCCTTCCGGCTGGCTGGTTTATTGCTGATAAATCTGGAGCCGGTGAGCGTGGC
TCTCGAGGTATCATTGCAGCACTGGGGCCAGATGGTAAGCCCTCCCGTATCGTAGTTATCTACACGACGG
GGAGTCAGGCAACTATGGATGAACGAAATAGACAGATCGCTGAGATAGGTGCCTCACTGATTAAGCATTG
GTAACTGTCAGACCAAGTTTACTCATATATACTTTAGATTGATTTAAAACTTCATTTTTAATTTAAAAGG
ATCTAGGTGAAGATCCTTTTTGATAATCTCATGACCAAAATCCCTTAACGTGAGTTTTCGTTCCACTGAG
CGTCAGACCCCGTAGAAAAGATCAAAGGATCTTCTTGAGATCCTTTTTTTCTGCGCGTAATCTGCTGCTT
GCAAACAAAAAAACCACCGCTACCAGCGGTGGTTTGTTTGCCGGATCAAGAGCTACCAACTCTTTTTCCG
AAGGTAACTGGCTTCAGCAGAGCGCAGATACCAAATACTGTTCTTCTAGTGTAGCCGTAGTTAGGCCACC
ACTTCAAGAACTCTGTAGCACCGCCTACATACCTCGCTCTGCTAATCCTGTTACCAGTGGCTGCTGCCAG
TGGCGATAAGTCGTGTCTTACCGGGTTGGACTCAAGACGATAGTTACCGGATAAGGCGCAGCGGTCGGGC
TGAACGGGGGGTTCGTGCACACAGCCCAGCTTGGAGCGAACGACCTACACCGAACTGAGATACCTACAGC
GTGAGCTATGAGAAAGCGCCACGCTTCCCGAAGGGAGAAAGGCGGACAGGTATCCGGTAAGCGGCAGGGT
CGGAACAGGAGAGCGCACGAGGGAGCTTCCAGGGGGAAACGCCTGGTATCTTTATAGTCCTGTCGGGTTT
CGCCACCTCTGACTTGAGCGTCGATTTTTGTGATGCTCGTCAGGGGGGCGGAGCCTATGGAAAAACGCCA
GCAACGCGGCCTTTTTACGGTTCCTGGCCTTTTGCTGGCCTTTTGCTCACATGTTCTTTCCTGCGTTATC
CCCTGATTCTGTGGATAACCGTATTACCGCCTTTGAGTGAGCTGATACCGCTCGCCGCAGCCGAACGACC
GAGCGCAGCGAGTCAGTGAGCGAGGAAGCGGAAGAGCGCCCAATACGCAAACCGCCTCTCCCCGCGCGTT
GGCCGATTCATTAATGCAGCTGGCACGACAGGTTTCCCGACTGGAAAGCGGGCAGTGAGCGCAACGCAAT
TAATGTGAGTTAGCTCACTCATTAGGCACCCCAGGCTTTACACTTTATGCTTCCGGCTCGTATGTTGTGT
GGAATTGTGAGCGGATAACAATTTCACACGAGCTATTTAGGTGACACTATAGAAGTGAAGCTTGGCTCCG
GTGCCCGTCAGTGGGCAGAGCGCACATCGCCCACAGTCCCCGAGAAGTTGGGGGGAGGGGTCGGCAATTG
ATCCGGTGCCTAGAGAAGGTGGCGCGGGGTAAACTGGGAAAGTGATGTCGTGTACTGGCTCCGCCTTTTT
CCCGAGGGTGGGGGAGAACCGTATATAAGTGCAGTAGTCGCCGTGAACGTTCTTTTTCGCAACGGGTTTG
CCGCCAGAACACAGGGAGACCGTCGACTTATATTCCCCAGAACATCAGGTTAATGGCGTTTTTGATGTCA
TTTTCGCGGTGGCTGAGATCAGCCACTTCTTCCCCGATAACGGAAACCGGCACACTGGCCATATCGGTGG
TCATCATGCGCCAGCTTTCATCCCCGATATGCACCACCGGGTAAAGTTCACGGGAGACTTTATCTGACAG
CAGACGTGCACTGGCCAGGGGGATCACCATCCGTCGCCCGGGCGTGTCAATAATATCACTCTGTACATCC
ACAAACAGACGATAACGGCTCTCTCTTTTATAGGTGTAAACCTTAAACTGCATTTCACCAGCCCCTGTTC
TCGTCAGCAAAAGAGCCGTTCATTTCAATAAACCGGGCGACCTCAGCCATCCCTTCCTGATTTTCCGCTT
TCCAGCGTTCGGCACGCAGACGACGGGCTTCATTCTGCATGGTTGTGCTTACCAGACCGGAGATATTGAC
ATCATATATGCCTTGAGCAACTGATAGCTGTCGCTGTCAACTGTCACTGTAATACGCTGCTTCATAGCAT
ACCTCTTTTTGACATACTTCGGGTATACATATCAGTATATATTCTTATACCGCAAAAATCAGCGCGCAAA
TACGCATA
